Addgene plasmid #37380: Renilla luciferase-Pol III
Depositing lab: Norbert Perrimon. Depositing organization: Harvard Medical School. Publication: A genome-wide RNA interference screen in Drosophila melanogaster cells for new components of the Hh signaling pathway. Nybakken K, Vokes SA, Lin TY, McMahon AP, Perrimon N. Nat Genet. 2005 Dec;37(12):1323-32. Epub 2005 Nov 20. 10.1038/ng1682 PubMed 16311596.
Backbone
  Vector backbone: pRL-null
  Backbone manufacturer: Promega
  Backbone size w/o insert (bp): 3320
  Vector type: Mammalian Expression, Luciferase
Growth in bacteria
  Bacterial resistance: Ampicillin, 100 μg/mL
  Growth temperature: 37°C
  Growth strain: DH5alpha
  Copy number: High Copy
Gene/Insert
  Gene/Insert name: PolIII-Renilla control reporter (alt names: RNA polymerase III control promoter; RNA PolIII 128 subunit (RpIII128); Renilla luciferase)
  Species: D. melanogaster (fly)
  GenBank ID: AE003823
  Entrez Gene: RpIII128 (a.k.a. Dmel_CG8344, CG8344, DmRP128, Dmel\CG8344, RP128)
  Promoter: RNA PolIII 128 subunit (RpIII128)
  Cloning method: Restriction Enzyme; 5′ cloning site BglII (unknown if destroyed); 3′ cloning site SpeI (unknown if destroyed)
  Sequencing primers: 5′ T7; 3′ EBV-rev
Terms and licenses: Academic/Nonprofit Terms; Industry Terms: Not Available to Industry
Depositor comments: Perrimon Lab plasmid #414 The PolIII–Renilla luciferase control construct was generated by PCR amplification of a fragment (base pairs 43,224–43,389 of scaffold AE003823) of the promoter of the D. melanogaster RNA PolIII 128 subunit (RpIII128) with a 5' BglII and a 3' SpeI site and ligation of this fragment into the BglII and SpeI sites of pRL-null.
How to cite: Renilla luciferase-Pol III was a gift from Norbert Perrimon (Addgene plasmid # 37380 ; http://n2t.net/addgene:37380 ; RRID:Addgene_37380)
