[The description below was written by a language model from this plasmid's Addgene catalogue record.]
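Description:
Renilla luciferase-Pol III is a luciferase control reporter built on Promega's pRL-null, a promoterless Renilla luciferase vector with a stated backbone size of 3320 bp. It is maintained in E. coli as a high-copy plasmid under ampicillin selection. The catalogue lists the vector type as mammalian expression and luciferase, which reflects the origin of the backbone. The inserted regulatory element, however, is from Drosophila melanogaster, and the associated work was carried out in Drosophila cells.

The insert is a short PCR-amplified fragment, roughly 166 bp by the scaffold coordinates given, from the promoter of the fly gene RpIII128 (CG8344), which encodes the 128 subunit of RNA polymerase III. It was amplified with a 5′ BglII site and a 3′ SpeI site and ligated into the corresponding sites of pRL-null, placing it upstream of the Renilla luciferase coding sequence. Despite the construct's name, this is the promoter of a protein-coding gene for a Pol III subunit, so it would be expected to be transcribed like other protein-coding genes and not to act as a Pol III-type promoter. Its role is to give expression of Renilla luciferase that does not depend on the pathway under study.

The depositor calls the plasmid a control reporter. It comes from a genome-wide RNAi screen in Drosophila cells for components of the Hedgehog signalling pathway. In dual-luciferase assays of this kind, a Renilla control is typically co-transfected with a pathway-responsive reporter so that readings can be normalised for transfection efficiency, cell number and general effects on viability or expression. No feature table was provided, so other backbone elements are not documented here.
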