>Addgene plasmid #37380 | Renilla luciferase-Pol III | addgene partial sequence | sequence record 49467 | T7 5'-TAATACGACTCACTATAGGG-3'
AACGGATGATAACTGGTCCGCAGTGGTGGGCCAGATGTAAACAAATGAATGTTCTTGATTCATTTATTAA
TTATTATGATTCAGAAAAACATGCAGAAAATGCTGTTATTTTTTTACATGGTAACGCGGCCTCTTCTTAT
TTATGGCGACATGTTGTGCCACATATTGAGCCAGTAGCGCGGTGTATTATACCAGACCTTATTGGTATGG
GCAAATCAGGCAAATCTGGTAATGGTTCTTATAGGTTACTTGATCATTACAAATATCTTACTGCATGGTT
TGAACTTCTTAATTTACCAAAGAAGATCATTTTTGTCGGCCATGATTGGGGTGCTTGTTTGGCATTTCAT
TATAGCTATGAGCATCAAGATAAGATCAAAGCAATAGTTCACGCTGAAAGTGTAGTAGATGTGATTGAAT
CATGGGATGAATGGCCTGATATTGAAGAAGATATTGCGTTGATCAAATCTGAAGAAGGAGAAAAAATGGT
TTTGGAGAATAACTTCTTCGTGGAAACCATGTTGCCATCAAAAATCATGAGAAAGTTAGAACCAGAAGAA
TTTGCAGCATATCTTGAACCATTCAAAGAGAAAGGTGAAGTTCGTCGTCCAACATTATCATGGCCTCGTG
AAATCCCGTTAGTAAAAGGTGGTAAACCTGACGTTGTACAAATTGTTAGGAATTATAATGCTTATCTACG
TGCAAGTGATGATTTACCAAAAATGTTTATTGAATCGGACCCAGGATTCTTTTCCAATGCTATTG
