>Addgene plasmid #37380 | Renilla luciferase-Pol III | addgene partial sequence | sequence record 50497 | pBR322ori-F 5'-GGGAAACGCCTGGTATCTTT-3'
CTGACTTGAGCGTCGATTTTTGTGATGCTCGTCAGGGGGGCGGAGCCTATGGAAAAACGCCAGCAACGCG
GCCTTTTTACGGTTCCTGGCCTTTTGCTGGCCTTTTGCTCACATGGCTCGACAGATCTGAGGTAATTTAA
ATAAATTAAAGCTAGATTTAGCGGGAATTAATTTCACTGCCAGCTCTATGGGAATAACTTTGCTATCACT
TGCCCAAGTATATCGATAACCGATAGGTAAAGAAACCGCATATCGAAGAACCTCATAGCACGCTGTTTTG
TTGACAAACTTAAAACTAGTGGCGCCTGTCGACGCGTAGAATTCACCCGGGTACTGCAGAAGTTGGTCGT
GAGGCACTGGGCAGGTAAGTATCAAGGTTACAAGACAGGTTTAAGGAGACCAATAGAAACTGGGCTTGTC
GAGACAGAGAAGACTCTTGCGTTTCTGATAGGCACCTATTGGTCTTACTGACATCCACTTTGCCTTTCTC
TCCACAGGTGTCCACTCCCAGTTCAATTACAGCTCTTAAGGCTAGAGTACTTAATACGACTCACTATAGG
CTAGCCACCATGACTTCGAAAGTTTATGATCCAGAACAAAGGAAACGGATGATAACTGGTCCGCAGTGGT
GGGCCAGATGTAAACAAATGAATGTTCTTGATTCATTTATTAATTATTATGATTCAGAAAAACATGCAGA
AAATGCTGTTATTTTTTTACATGGTAACGCGGCCTCTTCTTATTTATGGCGACATGTTGTGCCACATATT
GAGCCAGTAGCGCGGTGTATTATACCAGACCTTATTGG
